Addgene plasmid #120430: EF1a_ASCL5_P2A_Hygro_Barcode
Purpose: Barcoded lentiviral vector to express ASCL5 in mammalian cells under control of EF1a promoter. Barcoded for transcript detection in single cell RNA-seq.
Depositing lab: Prashant Mali. Depositing organization: University of California, San Diego (UCSD). Publication: Mapping Cellular Reprogramming via Pooled Overexpression Screens with Paired Fitness and Single-Cell RNA-Sequencing Readout. Parekh U, Wu Y, Zhao D, Worlikar A, Shah N, Zhang K, Mali P. Cell Syst. 2018 Nov 12. pii: S2405-4712(18)30433-2. doi: 10.1016/j.cels.2018.10.008. PubMed 30448000.
Backbone
  Vector backbone: Unknown
  Backbone size w/o insert (bp): 9514
  Vector type: Lentiviral
  Selectable markers: Hygromycin
Growth in bacteria
  Bacterial resistance: Ampicillin, 100 μg/mL
  Growth temperature: 37°C
  Growth strain: Stbl3
  Copy number: High Copy
Gene/Insert
  Gene/Insert name: ASCL5
  Species: H. sapiens (human)
  Insert size (bp): 833
  Entrez Gene: ASCL5 (a.k.a. bHLHa47)
  Promoter: EF1a
  Cloning method: Gibson Cloning
  Sequencing primers: 5′ 5'-ttctcaagcctcagacagtgg-3'
Terms and licenses: Academic/Nonprofit Terms; Industry Terms: Not Available to Industry
Depositor comments: 5' cloning site: BamHI (not destroyed), 3' cloning site: BamHI (not destroyed).
How to cite: EF1a_ASCL5_P2A_Hygro_Barcode was a gift from Prashant Mali (Addgene plasmid # 120430 ; http://n2t.net/addgene:120430 ; RRID:Addgene_120430)
