[The description below was written by a language model from this plasmid's Addgene catalogue record and pLannotate feature annotations shown in this document.]
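Description:
EF1a_ASCL5_P2A_Hygro_Barcode is a lentiviral transfer plasmid of about 10.3 kb for constitutive expression of human ASCL5 (also known as bHLHa47), a basic helix-loop-helix transcription factor, in mammalian cells. The backbone is not named in the record. It is propagated in E. coli through a high-copy ColE1/pUC-type origin with ampicillin selection. An f1 origin and an SV40/EM7-driven bleomycin/Zeocin resistance cassette also sit outside the viral region.

The viral genome is transcribed from a CMV enhancer/promoter fused to a truncated HIV-1 5' LTR, a chimeric arrangement that typically makes genomic RNA production Tat-independent. It is followed by the Ψ packaging signal with a gag fragment, the RRE for Rev-dependent nuclear export, and the cPPT/CTS that aids nuclear import. It ends in a second truncated LTR, preceded by a loxP site, with a bGH polyadenylation signal downstream.

Within this frame, the EF-1α promoter drives the roughly 830 bp ASCL5 coding sequence, inserted by Gibson assembly at a retained BamHI site. The hygromycin phosphotransferase gene (hph) follows it. According to the construct name the two are joined by a P2A peptide, although that element is not separately annotated; this would give both proteins from one transcript and let transduced cells be selected with hygromycin. The barcode is likewise not annotated, so its exact position is not stated. Its recorded purpose is to let the overexpression transcript be identified in single-cell RNA-seq data. The associated publication concerns pooled overexpression screens for mapping cellular reprogramming, with paired fitness and single-cell transcriptomic readouts.
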