Features (pLannotate 1.2.2; 33 found; start..end, strand, type, name):
     30..82      -  misc_feature   bom (fragment): basis of mobility region from pBR322
    237..616     +  enhancer       CMV enhancer: human cytomegalovirus immediate early enhancer
    617..816     +  promoter       CMV promoter: human cytomegalovirus (CMV) immediate early promoter
    834..1014    +  LTR            5' LTR (truncated): truncated 5' long terminal repeat (LTR) from HIV-1
   1061..1186    +  misc_feature   HIV-1 Ψ: packaging signal of human immunodeficiency virus type 1
   1170..1533    +  CDS            HIV-1 gag (fragment): gag protein from human immunodeficiency virus 1; gag
   1679..1912    +  misc_feature   RRE: The Rev response element (RRE) of HIV-1 allows for Rev-dependent mRNA export from the nucleus to the cytoplasm.
   2289..2389    +  CDS            Rev (fragment): human immunodeficiency virus 1 (HIV-1) Rev protein; rev; enhances nuclear export of unspliced and incompletely spliced viral mRNAs
   2439..2556    +  misc_feature   cPPT/CTS: central polypurine tract and central termination sequence of HIV-1
   2619..2685    +  CDS            small t antigen (fragment): SV40 (simian virus 40) small t antigen
   2692..3870    +  promoter       EF-1α promoter: strong constitutive promoter for human elongation factor EF-1α
   3887..3905    +  promoter       T7 promoter: promoter for bacteriophage T7 RNA polymerase
   3925..3961    -  misc_feature   MCS (fragment): pBluescript multiple cloning site
   3969..4802    +  CDS            ASCL5: ASCL5_HUMAN - Also known as BHLHA47. Protein inferred from homology: Swiss-Prot protein existence level 3. From Homo sapiens (Human).
   4868..5890    +  CDS            hph: KHYB_ECOLX - Experimental evidence at protein level: Swiss-Prot protein existence level 1. The aminoglycoside phosphotransferases achieve inactivation of their antibiotic substrates by phosphorylation. Only phosphorylates hygromycin and closely related compounds such as demethyl analogs and destomycin. From Escherichia coli.
   5974..6087    +  CDS            nef (fragment): NEF_HV1LA - Experimental evidence at protein level: Swiss-Prot protein existence level 1. Extracellular Nef protein targets CD4(+) T-lymphocytes for apoptosis by interacting with CXCR4 surface receptors. From Human immunodeficiency virus type 1 group M subtype B (isolate Lai) (HIV-1).
   6085..6118    +  protein_bind   loxP: Cre-mediated recombination occurs in the 8-bp core sequence (GCATACAT). Cre recombinase
   6143..6323    +  LTR            5' LTR (truncated): truncated 5' long terminal repeat (LTR) from HIV-1
   6355..6579    +  polyA_signal   bGH poly(A) signal: bovine growth hormone polyadenylation signal
   6583..6604    +  promoter       SV40 promoter (fragment): SV40 enhancer and early promoter
   6625..7053    +  rep_origin     f1 ori (sequence partly withheld): f1 bacteriophage origin of replication; arrow indicates direction of (+) strand synthesis
   7067..7396    +  promoter       SV40 promoter: SV40 enhancer and early promoter
   7444..7491    +  promoter       EM7 promoter: synthetic bacterial promoter&nbsp
   7510..7884    +  CDS            BleoR: antibiotic-binding protein; Sh ble from Streptoalloteichus hindustanus; confers resistance to bleomycin, phleomycin, and Zeocin™
   7894..8019    +  CDS            ble (fragment): BLE_KLEPN - Experimental evidence at protein level: Swiss-Prot protein existence level 1. Binding protein with a strong affinity to the bleomycin family of antibiotics. Binds to CL990; an antimitotic-antibiotic compound. From Klebsiella pneumoniae.
   8014..8135    +  polyA_signal   SV40 poly(A) signal: SV40 polyadenylation signal
   8208..8224    -  protein_bind   lac operator: The lac repressor binds to the lac operator to inhibit transcription in E. coli. This inhibition can be relieved by adding lactose or isopropyl-β-D-thiogalactopyranoside (IPTG). lac repressor encoded by lacI
   8232..8262    -  promoter       lac promoter: promoter for the E. coli lac operon
   8277..8298    -  protein_bind   CAP binding site: CAP binding activates transcription in the presence of cAMP. E. coli catabolite activator protein
   8311..8403    -  CDS            lacI (fragment): lac repressor; lacI; The lac repressor binds to the lac operator to inhibit transcription in E. coli. This inhibition can be relieved by adding lactose or isopropyl-β-D-thiogalactopyranoside (IPTG).
   8586..9174    -  rep_origin     ori: high-copy-number ColE1/pMB1/pBR322/pUC origin of replication
   9345..10205   -  CDS            AmpR: β-lactamase; bla; confers resistance to ampicillin, carbenicillin, and related antibiotics
  10206..10310   -  promoter       AmpR promoter: bla
>Addgene plasmid #120430 | EF1a_ASCL5_P2A_Hygro_Barcode | addgene full sequence | sequence record 234500 | Addgene NGS Result
TCGACGGATCGGGAGATCTCCCGATCCCCTATGGTGCACTCTCAGTACAATCTGCTCTGATGCCGCATAG
TTAAGCCAGTATCTGCTCCCTGCTTGTGTGTTGGAGGTCGCTGAGTAGTGCGCGAGCAAAATTTAAGCTA
CAACAAGGCAAGGCTTGACCGACAATTGCATGAAGAATCTGCTTAGGGTTAGGCGTTTTGCGCTGCTTCG
CGATGTACGGGCCAGATATACGCGTTGACATTGATTATTGACTAGTTATTAATAGTAATCAATTACGGGG
TCATTAGTTCATAGCCCATATATGGAGTTCCGCGTTACATAACTTACGGTAAATGGCCCGCCTGGCTGAC
CGCCCAACGACCCCCGCCCATTGACGTCAATAATGACGTATGTTCCCATAGTAACGCCAATAGGGACTTT
CCATTGACGTCAATGGGTGGAGTATTTACGGTAAACTGCCCACTTGGCAGTACATCAAGTGTATCATATG
CCAAGTACGCCCCCTATTGACGTCAATGACGGTAAATGGCCCGCCTGGCATTATGCCCAGTACATGACCT
TATGGGACTTTCCTACTTGGCAGTACATCTACGTATTAGTCATCGCTATTACCATGGTGATGCGGTTTTG
GCAGTACATCAATGGGCGTGGATAGCGGTTTGACTCACGGGGATTTCCAAGTCTCCACCCCATTGACGTC
AATGGGAGTTTGTTTTGGCACCAAAATCAACGGGACTTTCCAAAATGTCGTAACAACTCCGCCCCATTGA
CGCAAATGGGCGGTAGGCGTGTACGGTGGGAGGTCTATATAAGCAGCGCGTTTTGCCTGTACTGGGTCTC
TCTGGTTAGACCAGATCTGAGCCTGGGAGCTCTCTGGCTAACTAGGGAACCCACTGCTTAAGCCTCAATA
AAGCTTGCCTTGAGTGCTTCAAGTAGTGTGTGCCCGTCTGTTGTGTGACTCTGGTAACTAGAGATCCCTC
AGACCCTTTTAGTCAGTGTGGAAAATCTCTAGCAGTGGCGCCCGAACAGGGACTTGAAAGCGAAAGGGAA
ACCAGAGGAGCTCTCTCGACGCAGGACTCGGCTTGCTGAAGCGCGCACGGCAAGAGGCGAGGGGCGGCGA
CTGGTGAGTACGCCAAAAATTTTGACTAGCGGAGGCTAGAAGGAGAGAGATGGGTGCGAGAGCGTCAGTA
TTAAGCGGGGGAGAATTAGATCGCGATGGGAAAAAATTCGGTTAAGGCCAGGGGGAAAGAAAAAATATAA
ATTAAAACATATAGTATGGGCAAGCAGGGAGCTAGAACGATTCGCAGTTAATCCTGGCCTGTTAGAAACA
TCAGAAGGCTGTAGACAAATACTGGGACAGCTACAACCATCCCTTCAGACAGGATCAGAAGAACTTAGAT
CATTATATAATACAGTAGCAACCCTCTATTGTGTGCATCAAAGGATAGAGATAAAAGACACCAAGGAAGC
TTTAGACAAGATAGAGGAAGAGCAAAACAAAAGTAAGACCACCGCACAGCAAGCGGCCGCTGATCTTCAG
ACCTGGAGGAGGAGATATGAGGGACAATTGGAGAAGTGAATTATATAAATATAAAGTAGTAAAAATTGAA
CCATTAGGAGTAGCACCCACCAAGGCAAAGAGAAGAGTGGTGCAGAGAGAAAAAAGAGCAGTGGGAATAG
GAGCTTTGTTCCTTGGGTTCTTGGGAGCAGCAGGAAGCACTATGGGCGCAGCGTCAATGACGCTGACGGT
ACAGGCCAGACAATTATTGTCTGGTATAGTGCAGCAGCAGAACAATTTGCTGAGGGCTATTGAGGCGCAA
CAGCATCTGTTGCAACTCACAGTCTGGGGCATCAAGCAGCTCCAGGCAAGAATCCTGGCTGTGGAAAGAT
ACCTAAAGGATCAACAGCTCCTGGGGATTTGGGGTTGCTCTGGAAAACTCATTTGCACCACTGCTGTGCC
TTGGAATGCTAGTTGGAGTAATAAATCTCTGGAACAGATTTGGAATCACACGACCTGGATGGAGTGGGAC
AGAGAAATTAACAATTACACAAGCTTAATACACTCCTTAATTGAAGAATCGCAAAACCAGCAAGAAAAGA
ATGAACAAGAATTATTGGAATTAGATAAATGGGCAAGTTTGTGGAATTGGTTTAACATAACAAATTGGCT
GTGGTATATAAAATTATTCATAATGATAGTAGGAGGCTTGGTAGGTTTAAGAATAGTTTTTGCTGTACTT
TCTATAGTGAATAGAGTTAGGCAGGGATATTCACCATTATCGTTTCAGACCCACCTCCCAACCCCGAGGG
GACCCGACAGGCCCGAAGGAATAGAAGAAGAAGGTGGAGAGAGAGACAGAGACAGATCCATTCGATTAGT
GAACGGATCGGCACTGCGTGCGCCAATTCTGCAGACAAATGGCAGTATTCATCCACAATTTTAAAAGAAA
AGGGGGGATTGGGGGGTACAGTGCAGGGGAAAGAATAGTAGACATAATAGCAACAGACATACAAACTAAA
GAATTACAAAAACAAATTACAAAAATTCAAAATTTTCGGGTTTATTACAGGGACAGCAGAGATCCAGTTT
GGTTAATTAATCGATAAGCTTTGCAAAGATGGATAAAGTTTTAAACAGAGAGGAATCTTTGCAGCTAATG
GACCTTCTAGGTCTTGAAAGGAGTGGGAATTGGCTCCGGTGCCCGTCAGTGGGCAGAGCGCACATCGCCC
ACAGTCCCCGAGAAGTTGGGGGGAGGGGTCGGCAATTGAACCGGTGCCTAGAGAAGGTGGCGCGGGGTAA
ACTGGGAAAGTGATGTCGTGTACTGGCTCCGCCTTTTTCCCGAGGGTGGGGGAGAACCGTATATAAGTGC
AGTAGTCGCCGTGAACGTTCTTTTTCGCAACGGGTTTGCCGCCAGAACACAGGTAAGTGCCGTGTGTGGT
TCCCGCGGGCCTGGCCTCTTTACGGGTTATGGCCCTTGCGTGCCTTGAATTACTTCCACCTGGCTGCAGT
ACGTGATTCTTGATCCCGAGCTTCGGGTTGGAAGTGGGTGGGAGAGTTCGAGGCCTTGCGCTTAAGGAGC
CCCTTCGCCTCGTGCTTGAGTTGAGGCCTGGCCTGGGCGCTGGGGCCGCCGCGTGCGAATCTGGTGGCAC
CTTCGCGCCTGTCTCGCTGCTTTCGATAAGTCTCTAGCCATTTAAAATTTTTGATGACCTGCTGCGACGC
TTTTTTTCTGGCAAGATAGTCTTGTAAATGCGGGCCAAGATCTGCACACTGGTATTTCGGTTTTTGGGGC
CGCGGGCGGCGACGGGGCCCGTGCGTCCCAGCGCACATGTTCGGCGAGGCGGGGCCTGCGAGCGCGGCCA
CCGAGAATCGGACGGGGGTAGTCTCAAGCTGGCCGGCCTGCTCTGGTGCCTGGCCTCGCGCCGCCGTGTA
TCGCCCCGCCCTGGGCGGCAAGGCTGGCCCGGTCGGCACCAGTTGCGTGAGCGGAAAGATGGCCGCTTCC
CGGCCCTGCTGCAGGGAGCTCAAAATGGAGGACGCGGCGCTCGGGAGAGCGGGCGGGTGAGTCACCCACA
CAAAGGAAAAGGGCCTTTCCGTCCTCAGCCGTCGCTTCATGTGACTCCACGGAGTACCGGGCGCCGTCCA
GGCACCTCGATTAGTTCTCGAGCTTTTGGAGTACGTCGTCTTTAGGTTGGGGGGAGGGGTTTTATGCGAT
GGAGTTTCCCCACACTGAGTGGGTGGAGACTGAAGTTAGGCCAGCTTGGCACTTGATGTAATTCTCCTTG
GAATTTGCCCTTTTTGAGTTTGGATCTTGGTTCATTCTCAAGCCTCAGACAGTGGTTCAAAGTTTTTTTC
TTCCATTTCAGGTGTCGTGAGGAATTAGCTTGGTACTAATACGACTCACTATAGGGAGACCCAAGCTGGC
TAGGTAAGCTTGATATCGAATTCCTGCAGCCCGGGGGATCCCGCCACCATGCCGATGGGGGCAGCAGAAA
GAGGTGCTGGGCCCCAATCATCTGCAGCACCATGGGCTGGTTCAGAAAAGGCGGCAAAGAGAGGGCCATC
AAAAAGCTGGTACCCAAGAGCTGCTGCATCTGATGTCACGTGCCCGACTGGTGGTGATGGAGCTGACCCA
AAACCTGGACCTTTTGGAGGTGGTTTAGCTTTAGGGCCTGCGCCCAGAGGAACAATGAATAATAATTTCT
GCAGGGCCCTTGTTGACAGAAGGCCTTTAGGACCCCCTTCATGTATGCAATTAGGTGTAATGCCACCGCC
AAGACAAGCGCCCCTCCCGCCGGCTGAACCCCTTGGAAATGTACCTTTCCTCCTATACCCTGGCCCAGCT
GAACCACCATATTATGATGCATATGCTGGTGTTTTCCCATATGTGCCTTTCCCTGGTGCTTTTGGTGTAT
ATGAATACCCTTTTGAGCCGGCTTTTATCCAAAAGAGGAATGAAAGAGAGAGACAGAGAGTGAAGTGTGT
GAATGAAGGATACGCCAGATTGAGAGGCCATTTGCCTGGTGCCCTGGCAGAAAAGAGATTATCAAAAGTT
GAAACCCTGAGGGCGGCAATCAGATATATAAAATACCTCCAAGAACTCCTTTCATCAGCACCTGATGGAT
CGACACCACCGGCTTCAAGAGGTTTACCTGGAACTGGACCATGCCCTGCACCGCCTGCTACACCAAGGCC
AGACAGACCTGGAGATGGAGAAGCAAGAGCACCTTCTTCCCTTGTCCCTGAATCTTCTGAATCATCATGT
TTTTCGCCTTCCCCTTTTTTAGAAAGTGAAGAATCCTGGCAGGATCCGGCGCAACAAACTTCTCTCTGCT
GAAACAAGCCGGAGATGTCGAAGAGAATCCTGGACCGATGAAAAAGCCTGAACTCACCGCGACGTCTGTC
GAGAAGTTTCTGATCGAAAAGTTCGACAGCGTCTCCGACCTGATGCAGCTCTCGGAGGGCGAAGAATCTC
GTGCTTTCAGCTTCGATGTAGGAGGGCGTGGATATGTCCTGCGGGTAAATAGCTGCGCCGATGGTTTCTA
CAAAGATCGTTATGTTTATCGGCACTTTGCATCGGCCGCGCTCCCGATTCCGGAAGTGCTTGACATTGGG
GAATTCAGCGAGAGCCTGACCTATTGCATCTCCCGCCGTGCACAGGGTGTCACGTTGCAAGACCTGCCTG
AAACCGAACTGCCCGCTGTTCTGCAGCCGGTCGCGGAGGCCATGGATGCGATCGCTGCGGCCGATCTTAG
CCAGACGAGCGGGTTCGGCCCATTCGGACCGCAAGGAATCGGTCAATACACTACATGGCGTGATTTCATA
TGCGCGATTGCTGATCCCCATGTGTATCACTGGCAAACTGTGATGGACGACACCGTCAGTGCGTCCGTCG
CGCAGGCTCTCGATGAGCTGATGCTTTGGGCCGAGGACTGCCCCGAAGTCCGGCACCTCGTGCACGCGGA
TTTCGGCTCCAACAATGTCCTGACGGACAATGGCCGCATAACAGCGGTCATTGACTGGAGCGAGGCGATG
TTCGGGGATTCCCAATACGAGGTCGCCAACATCTTCTTCTGGAGGCCGTGGTTGGCTTGTATGGAGCAGC
AGACGCGCTACTTCGAGCGGAGGCATCCGGAGCTTGCAGGATCGCCGCGGCTCCGGGCGTATATGCTCCG
CATTGGTCTTGACCAACTCTATCAGAGCTTGGTTGACGGCAATTTCGATGATGCAGCTTGGGCGCAGGGT
CGATGCGACGCAATCGTCCGATCCGGAGCCGGGACTGTCGGGCGTACACAAATCGCCCGCAGAAGCGCGG
CCGTCTGGACCGATGGCTGTGTAGAAGTACTCGCCGATAGTGGAAACCGACGCCCCAGCACTCGTCCGAG
GGCAAAGGAATAAGTTGGAACTATTTCCTGGCTGTTACGCGTATCATGTTCTATTCAAACACTACTGACG
GGCTTGTTAAACAGTGAACCGCCCGCCCCACGACCCGCAGCGCCCGACCGAAAGGAGCGCACGACCCCAT
GCATCGAACAAAAGAAAAGGGGGGACTGGAAGGGCTAATTCACTCCCAACGAAGACAAGATATCATAACT
TCGTATAGCATACATTATACGAAGTTATCGGCTAGCTGGTCCGGACTGTACTGGGTCTCTCTGGTTAGAC
CAGATCTGAGCCTGGGAGCTCTCTGGCTAACTAGGGAACCCACTGCTTAAGCCTCAATAAAGCTTGCCTT
GAGTGCTTCAAGTAGTGTGTGCCCGTCTGTTGTGTGACTCTGGTAACTAGAGATCCCTCAGACCCTTTTA
GTCAGTGTGGAAAATCTCTAGCAGGGCCCGTTTAAACCCGCTGATCAGCCTCGACTGTGCCTTCTAGTTG
CCAGCCATCTGTTGTTTGCCCCTCCCCCGTGCCTTCCTTGACCCTGGAAGGTGCCACTCCCACTGTCCTT
TCCTAATAAAATGAGGAAATTGCATCGCATTGTCTGAGTAGGTGTCATTCTATTCTGGGGGGTGGGGTGG
GGCAGGACAGCAAGGGGGAGGATTGGGAAGACAATAGCAGGCATGCTGGGGATGCGGTGGGCTCTATGGC
TTCTGAGGCGGAAAGAACCAGCTGGGGCTCTAGGGGGTATCCCC
[124 nt withheld, positions 6625-6748]
C
[91 nt withheld, positions 6750-6840]
A
[49 nt withheld, positions 6842-6890]
CCTTTGACGTTGGAGTCCACGTTCTTT
[37 nt withheld, positions 6918-6954]
ACCCTATCTCGGTCTATTCTTTTGATTTATAAGGGATTTTGCCGATTTCGGCCTATTGGTTAAAAAATGA
GCTGATTTAACAAAAATTTAACGCGAATTAATTCTGTGGAATGTGTGTCAGTTAGGGTGTGGAAAGTCCC
CAGGCTCCCCAGCAGGCAGAAGTATGCAAAGCATGCATCTCAATTAGTCAGCAACCAGGTGTGGAAAGTC
CCCAGGCTCCCCAGCAGGCAGAAGTATGCAAAGCATGCATCTCAATTAGTCAGCAACCATAGTCCCGCCC
CTAACTCCGCCCATCCCGCCCCTAACTCCGCCCAGTTCCGCCCATTCTCCGCCCCATGGCTGACTAATTT
TTTTTATTTATGCAGAGGCCGAGGCCGCCTCTGCCTCTGAGCTATTCCAGAAGTAGTGAGGAGGCTTTTT
TGGAGGCCTAGGCTTTTGCAAAAAGCTCCCGGGAGCTTGTATATCCATTTTCGGATCTGATCAGCACGTG
TTGACAATTAATCATCGGCATAGTATATCGGCATAGTATAATACGACAAGGTGAGGAACTAAACCATGGC
CAAGTTGACCAGTGCCGTTCCGGTGCTCACCGCGCGCGACGTCGCCGGAGCGGTCGAGTTCTGGACCGAC
CGGCTCGGGTTCTCCCGGGACTTCGTGGAGGACGACTTCGCCGGTGTGGTCCGGGACGACGTGACCCTGT
TCATCAGCGCGGTCCAGGACCAGGTGGTGCCGGACAACACCCTGGCCTGGGTGTGGGTGCGCGGCCTGGA
CGAGCTGTACGCCGAGTGGTCGGAGGTCGTGTCCACGAACTTCCGGGACGCCTCCGGGCCGGCCATGACC
GAGATCGGCGAGCAGCCGTGGGGGCGGGAGTTCGCCCTGCGCGACCCGGCCGGCAACTGCGTGCACTTCG
TGGCCGAGGAGCAGGACTGACACGTGCTACGAGATTTCGATTCCACCGCCGCCTTCTATGAAAGGTTGGG
CTTCGGAATCGTTTTCCGGGACGCCGGCTGGATGATCCTCCAGCGCGGGGATCTCATGCTGGAGTTCTTC
GCCCACCCCAACTTGTTTATTGCAGCTTATAATGGTTACAAATAAAGCAATAGCATCACAAATTTCACAA
ATAAAGCATTTTTTTCACTGCATTCTAGTTGTGGTTTGTCCAAACTCATCAATGTATCTTATCATGTCTG
TATACCGTCGACCTCTAGCTAGAGCTTGGCGTAATCATGGTCATAGCTGTTTCCTGTGTGAAATTGTTAT
CCGCTCACAATTCCACACAACATACGAGCCGGAAGCATAAAGTGTAAAGCCTGGGGTGCCTAATGAGTGA
GCTAACTCACATTAATTGCGTTGCGCTCACTGCCCGCTTTCCAGTCGGGAAACCTGTCGTGCCAGCTGCA
TTAATGAATCGGCCAACGCGCGGGGAGAGGCGGTTTGCGTATTGGGCGCTCTTCCGCTTCCTCGCTCACT
GACTCGCTGCGCTCGGTCGTTCGGCTGCGGCGAGCGGTATCAGCTCACTCAAAGGCGGTAATACGGTTAT
CCACAGAATCAGGGGATAACGCAGGAAAGAACATGTGAGCAAAAGGCCAGCAAAAGGCCAGGAACCGTAA
AAAGGCCGCGTTGCTGGCGTTTTTCCATAGGCTCCGCCCCCCTGACGAGCATCACAAAAATCGACGCTCA
AGTCAGAGGTGGCGAAACCCGACAGGACTATAAAGATACCAGGCGTTTCCCCCTGGAAGCTCCCTCGTGC
GCTCTCCTGTTCCGACCCTGCCGCTTACCGGATACCTGTCCGCCTTTCTCCCTTCGGGAAGCGTGGCGCT
TTCTCATAGCTCACGCTGTAGGTATCTCAGTTCGGTGTAGGTCGTTCGCTCCAAGCTGGGCTGTGTGCAC
GAACCCCCCGTTCAGCCCGACCGCTGCGCCTTATCCGGTAACTATCGTCTTGAGTCCAACCCGGTAAGAC
ACGACTTATCGCCACTGGCAGCAGCCACTGGTAACAGGATTAGCAGAGCGAGGTATGTAGGCGGTGCTAC
AGAGTTCTTGAAGTGGTGGCCTAACTACGGCTACACTAGAAGAACAGTATTTGGTATCTGCGCTCTGCTG
AAGCCAGTTACCTTCGGAAAAAGAGTTGGTAGCTCTTGATCCGGCAAACAAACCACCGCTGGTAGCGGTG
GTTTTTTTGTTTGCAAGCAGCAGATTACGCGCAGAAAAAAAGGATCTCAAGAAGATCCTTTGATCTTTTC
TACGGGGTCTGACGCTCAGTGGAACGAAAACTCACGTTAAGGGATTTTGGTCATGAGATTATCAAAAAGG
ATCTTCACCTAGATCCTTTTAAATTAAAAATGAAGTTTTAAATCAATCTAAAGTATATATGAGTAAACTT
GGTCTGACAGTTACCAATGCTTAATCAGTGAGGCACCTATCTCAGCGATCTGTCTATTTCGTTCATCCAT
AGTTGCCTGACTCCCCGTCGTGTAGATAACTACGATACGGGAGGGCTTACCATCTGGCCCCAGTGCTGCA
ATGATACCGCGAGACCCACGCTCACCGGCTCCAGATTTATCAGCAATAAACCAGCCAGCCGGAAGGGCCG
AGCGCAGAAGTGGTCCTGCAACTTTATCCGCCTCCATCCAGTCTATTAATTGTTGCCGGGAAGCTAGAGT
AAGTAGTTCGCCAGTTAATAGTTTGCGCAACGTTGTTGCCATTGCTACAGGCATCGTGGTGTCACGCTCG
TCGTTTGGTATGGCTTCATTCAGCTCCGGTTCCCAACGATCAAGGCGAGTTACATGATCCCCCATGTTGT
GCAAAAAAGCGGTTAGCTCCTTCGGTCCTCCGATCGTTGTCAGAAGTAAGTTGGCCGCAGTGTTATCACT
CATGGTTATGGCAGCACTGCATAATTCTCTTACTGTCATGCCATCCGTAAGATGCTTTTCTGTGACTGGT
GAGTACTCAACCAAGTCATTCTGAGAATAGTGTATGCGGCGACCGAGTTGCTCTTGCCCGGCGTCAATAC
GGGATAATACCGCGCCACATAGCAGAACTTTAAAAGTGCTCATCATTGGAAAACGTTCTTCGGGGCGAAA
ACTCTCAAGGATCTTACCGCTGTTGAGATCCAGTTCGATGTAACCCACTCGTGCACCCAACTGATCTTCA
GCATCTTTTACTTTCACCAGCGTTTCTGGGTGAGCAAAAACAGGAAGGCAAAATGCCGCAAAAAAGGGAA
TAAGGGCGACACGGAAATGTTGAATACTCATACTCTTCCTTTTTCAATATTATTGAAGCATTTATCAGGG
TTATTGTCTCATGAGCGGATACATATTTGAATGTATTTAGAAAAATAAACAAATAGGGGTTCCGCGCACA
TTTCCCCGAAAAGTGCCACCTGACG
