>Addgene plasmid #120430 | EF1a_ASCL5_P2A_Hygro_Barcode | depositor partial sequence | sequence record 228658 | ASCL5 gene
ATGCCGATGGGGGCAGCAGAAAGAGGTGCTGGGCCCCAATCATCTGCAGCACCATGGGCTGGTTCAGAAA
AGGCGGCAAAGAGAGGGCCATCAAAAAGCTGGTACCCAAGAGCTGCTGCATCTGATGTCACGTGCCCGAC
TGGTGGTGATGGAGCTGACCCAAAACCTGGACCTTTTGGAGGTGGTTTAGCTTTAGGGCCTGCGCCCAGA
GGAACAATGAATAATAATTTCTGCAGGGCCCTTGTTGACAGAAGGCCTTTAGGACCCCCTTCATGTATGC
AATTAGGTGTAATGCCACCGCCAAGACAAGCGCCCCTCCCGCCGGCTGAACCCCTTGGAAATGTACCTTT
CCTCCTATACCCTGGCCCAGCTGAACCACCATATTATGATGCATATGCTGGTGTTTTCCCATATGTGCCT
TTCCCTGGTGCTTTTGGTGTATATGAATACCCTTTTGAGCCGGCTTTTATCCAAAAGAGGAATGAAAGAG
AGAGACAGAGAGTGAAGTGTGTGAATGAAGGATACGCCAGATTGAGAGGCCATTTGCCTGGTGCCCTGGC
AGAAAAGAGATTATCAAAAGTTGAAACCCTGAGGGCGGCAATCAGATATATAAAATACCTCCAAGAACTC
CTTTCATCAGCACCTGATGGATCGACACCACCGGCTTCAAGAGGTTTACCTGGAACTGGACCATGCCCTG
CACCGCCTGCTACACCAAGGCCAGACAGACCTGGAGATGGAGAAGCAAGAGCACCTTCTTCCCTTGTCCC
TGAATCTTCTGAATCATCATGTTTTTCGCCTTCCCCTTTTTTAGAAAGTGAAGAATCCTGGCA
