>Addgene plasmid #120430 | EF1a_ASCL5_P2A_Hygro_Barcode | depositor partial sequence | sequence record 228659 | ASCL5 barcode
TATCATGTTCTATTCAAACA
